>Addgene plasmid #8806 | 3694 pMIG HA-Bax | addgene partial sequence | sequence record 17274 | 8806 with pLXSN 5'
CCTCACTCCTTCTCTAGGCGCCGGAATTAGATCCACCATGGCGTACCCATACGATGTTCCAGATTACGCT
AGCTTGAGATCTGACGGGTCCGGGGAGCAGCTTGGGAGCGGCGGGCCCACCAGCTCTGAACAGATCATGA
AGACAGGGGCCTTTTTGCTACAGGGTTTCATCCAGGATCGAGCAGGGAGGATGGCTGGGGAGACACCTGA
GCTGACCTTGGAGCAGCCGCCCCAGGATGCGTCCACCAAGAAGCTGAGCGAGTGTCTCCGGCGAATTGGA
GATGAACTGGACAGCAATATGGAGCTGCAGAGGATGATTGCTGACGTGGACACGGACTCCCCCCGAGAGG
TCTTCTTCCGGGTGGCAGCTGACATGTTTGCTGATGGCAACTTCAACTGGGGCCGCGTGGTTGCCCTCTT
CTACTTTGCTAGCAAACTGGTG
