[The description below was written by a language model from this plasmid's Addgene catalogue record.]
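Description:
pMIG HA-Bax is a retroviral mammalian expression plasmid built on the pMIG backbone (about 7 kb without insert), carrying a roughly 580 bp cDNA for mouse Bax, the pro-apoptotic BCL-2 family member. The insert was placed into a Bgl II site at both ends, and the record does not say whether those sites survived cloning. In bacteria the plasmid is maintained at high copy under ampicillin selection. The record does not list the origin of replication or any individual backbone features, and no feature table is provided.

Bax carries an N-terminal HA epitope tag, allowing the exogenous protein to be detected or immunoprecipitated with anti-HA antibodies and distinguished from endogenous Bax. The catalogue entry also lists GFP as a C-terminal element supplied by the backbone. pMIG is generally known as an MSCV-based vector in which the retroviral LTR drives a bicistronic transcript of the form insert-IRES-GFP, so that GFP is translated separately as a marker of transduced cells rather than being fused to the inserted protein. However, the record itself does not state the promoter or the IRES arrangement, so this should be confirmed against the sequence.

As a retroviral transfer vector, it would be introduced into a packaging cell line to produce virus for stable delivery of HA-Bax into dividing mammalian cells, with GFP fluorescence used to identify or sort infected cells. The associated publication concerns the regulation of BAK activation and mitochondrial apoptosis by VDAC2, which suggests the construct was used to express or reconstitute Bax in studies of the mitochondrial cell death pathway.
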