Addgene plasmid #8806: 3694 pMIG HA-Bax
Depositing lab: Stanley Korsmeyer. Depositing organization: Dana-Farber Cancer Institute. Publication: VDAC2 inhibits BAK activation and mitochondrial apoptosis. Cheng EH, Sheiko TV, Fisher JK, Craigen WJ, Korsmeyer SJ. Science 2003 Jul 25;301(5632):513-7. 10.1126/science.1083995 PubMed 12881569.
Backbone
  Vector backbone: pMIG
  Backbone size w/o insert (bp): 7000
  Vector type: Mammalian Expression, Retroviral
Growth in bacteria
  Bacterial resistance: Ampicillin, 100 μg/mL
  Growth temperature: 37°C
  Growth strain: XL1 Blue
  Copy number: High Copy
Gene/Insert
  Gene/Insert name: Bax
  Species: M. musculus (mouse)
  Insert size (bp): 580
  GenBank ID: NM_007527
  Entrez Gene: Bax
  Tag / fusion protein: GFP (C terminal on backbone); HA (N terminal on insert)
  Cloning method: Restriction Enzyme; 5′ cloning site Bgl II (unknown if destroyed); 3′ cloning site Bgl II (unknown if destroyed)
  Sequencing primers: 5′ pLXSN 5'
Terms and licenses: Academic/Nonprofit Terms; Industry Terms: Not Available to Industry
How to cite: 3694 pMIG HA-Bax was a gift from Stanley Korsmeyer (Addgene plasmid # 8806 ; http://n2t.net/addgene:8806 ; RRID:Addgene_8806)
